Addgene plasmid #206098: Cav2.2 HA EI,II,III,IVA (E314A, E664A, E1370A, E1658A) pCAGGS
Purpose: expression of rabbit Cav2.2 calcium channel with an exofacial double HA tag in domain II and mutations in the P loop of Domains I, II, III and IV which abolish trafficking to the cell surface
Depositing lab: Annette Dolphin. Depositing organization: University College London. Publication: Disruption of the Key Ca(2+) Binding Site in the Selectivity Filter of Neuronal Voltage-Gated Calcium Channels Inhibits Channel Trafficking. Meyer JO, Dahimene S, Page KM, Ferron L, Kadurin I, Ellaway JIJ, Zhao P, Patel T, Rothwell SW, Lin P, Pratt WS, Dolphin AC. Cell Rep. 2019 Oct 1;29(1):22-33.e5. doi: 10.1016/j.celrep.2019.08.079. PubMed 31577951.
Backbone
  Vector backbone: pCAGGS
  Backbone manufacturer: PMID 11397804
  Backbone size w/o insert (bp): 4890
  Vector type: Mammalian Expression
Growth in bacteria
  Bacterial resistance: Ampicillin, 100 μg/mL
  Growth temperature: 37°C
  Growth strain: DH5alpha
  Copy number: High Copy
Gene/Insert
  Gene/Insert name: cacna1b (alt name: Cav2.2 alpha1B)
  Species: O. cuniculus (rabbit)
  Insert size (bp): 7160
  Mutation: E314A, E664A, E1370A, E1658A
  Entrez Gene: CACNA1B
  Promoter: CMV/B-actin
  Cloning method: Restriction Enzyme; 5′ cloning site unknown (unknown if destroyed)
  Sequencing primers: 5′ CTCTGCTAACCATGTTCATGC; 3′ CTGATAGGCAGCCTGCACCTG
Resource information
  A portion of this plasmid was derived from a plasmid made by: Yasuo Mori
Terms and licenses: Academic/Nonprofit Terms; Industry Terms: Not Available to Industry
Depositor comments: 5' end of DNA is very GC rich
How to cite: Cav2.2 HA EI,II,III,IVA (E314A, E664A, E1370A, E1658A) pCAGGS was a gift from Annette Dolphin (Addgene plasmid # 206098 ; http://n2t.net/addgene:206098 ; RRID:Addgene_206098)
