[The description below was written by a language model from this plasmid's Addgene catalogue record and pLannotate feature annotations shown in this document.]
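Description:
Cav2.2 HA EI,II,III,IVA pCAGGS is a mammalian expression plasmid of about 12 kb, built on the pCAGGS backbone. It encodes a mutant form of the rabbit N-type voltage-gated calcium channel pore subunit Cav2.2 (CACNA1B, alpha1B). It is propagated in E. coli through a high-copy ColE1/pUC-type origin and selected with ampicillin via the β-lactamase gene. The backbone also carries remnants of the lac promoter/operator region and an SV40 origin of replication with an adjacent SV40 poly(A) signal. The SV40 origin can support episomal amplification in cells expressing large T antigen.

Expression is driven by the composite CAG arrangement, which consists of the human CMV immediate-early enhancer, the chicken β-actin promoter and a chimeric β-actin/β-globin intron. This combination gives strong, broadly active transcription in mammalian cells. The roughly 7.1 kb channel open reading frame follows a short multiple cloning site fragment and is terminated by rabbit β-globin 3′ sequence, including its polyadenylation signal. The small "HBB" hit in the feature table is most likely part of this globin 3′ region rather than a separate payload.

According to the record, the channel carries an exofacial double HA tag in domain II, which is not annotated separately in the feature table. An extracellular tag of this kind allows surface-exposed channels to be detected on intact cells. The four mutations E314A, E664A, E1370A and E1658A replace the P-loop glutamates of domains I to IV, which form the key calcium-binding site of the selectivity filter. The stated effect is to abolish trafficking of the channel to the cell surface, so the construct serves in studies of how selectivity filter integrity relates to channel trafficking. The depositor notes that the 5′ end of the DNA is very GC rich.
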