Features (pLannotate 1.2.2; 18 found; start..end, strand, type, name):
      1..380     +  enhancer       CMV enhancer: human cytomegalovirus immediate early enhancer
    382..657     +  promoter       chicken β-actin promoter: No description available
    658..1674    +  intron         chimeric intron: chimera between introns from chicken β-actin and rabbit β-globin
   1735..1760    -  misc_feature   MCS (fragment): pBluescript multiple cloning site
   1770..8852    +  CDS            CACNA1B: CAC1B_RABIT - Also known as CACH5, CACNL1A5. Experimental evidence at protein level: Swiss-Prot protein existence level 1. Voltage-sensitive calcium channels (VSCC) mediate the entry of calcium ions into excitable cells and are also involved in a variety of calcium-dependent processes, including muscle contraction, hormone or neurotransmitter release, gene expression, cell motility, cell division and cell death. The isoform alpha-1B gives rise to N-type calcium currents. N-type calcium channels belong to the 'high-voltage activated' (HVA) group and are specifically blocked by omega-conotoxin-
   8921..8998    +  CDS            HBB (fragment): HBB_PONPY - Experimental evidence at transcript level: Swiss-Prot protein existence level 2. Involved in oxygen transport from the lung to the various peripheral tissues. From Pongo pygmaeus (Bornean orangutan).
   9069..9124    +  polyA_signal   β-globin poly(A) signal: rabbit β-globin polyadenylation signal (Gil and Proudfoot, 1987)
   9507..9529    -  protein_bind   lac operator (fragment): The lac repressor binds to the lac operator to inhibit transcription in E. coli. This inhibition can be relieved by adding lactose or isopropyl-β-D-thiogalactopyranoside (IPTG). lac repressor encoded by lacI
   9533..9563    -  promoter       lac promoter: promoter for the E. coli lac operon
   9578..9599    -  protein_bind   CAP binding site: CAP binding activates transcription in the presence of cAMP. E. coli catabolite activator protein
   9612..9651    -  CDS            lacI (fragment): lac repressor; lacI; The lac repressor binds to the lac operator to inhibit transcription in E. coli. This inhibition can be relieved by adding lactose or isopropyl-β-D-thiogalactopyranoside (IPTG).
   9658..9680    +  promoter       SV40 promoter (fragment): SV40 enhancer and early promoter
   9704..9839    +  rep_origin     SV40 ori: SV40 origin of replication
   9859..9993    +  polyA_signal   SV40 poly(A) signal: SV40 polyadenylation signal
   9995..10049   -  CDS            lacI (fragment): lac repressor; lacI; The lac repressor binds to the lac operator to inhibit transcription in E. coli. This inhibition can be relieved by adding lactose or isopropyl-β-D-thiogalactopyranoside (IPTG).
  10232..10820   -  rep_origin     ori: high-copy-number ColE1/pMB1/pBR322/pUC origin of replication
  10991..11851   -  CDS            AmpR: β-lactamase; bla; confers resistance to ampicillin, carbenicillin, and related antibiotics
  11852..11956   -  promoter       AmpR promoter: bla
>Addgene plasmid #206098 | Cav2.2 HA EI,II,III,IVA (E314A, E664A, E1370A, E1658A) pCAGGS | addgene full sequence | sequence record 415670 | Addgene NGS Result
GACATTGATTATTGACTAGTTATTAATAGTAATCAATTACGGGGTCATTAGTTCATAGCCCATATATGGA
GTTCCGCGTTACATAACTTACGGTAAATGGCCCGCCTGGCTGACCGCCCAACGACCCCCGCCCATTGACG
TCAATAATGACGTATGTTCCCATAGTAACGCCAATAGGGACTTTCCATTGACGTCAATGGGTGGAGTATT
TACGGTAAACTGCCCACTTGGCAGTACATCAAGTGTATCATATGCCAAGTACGCCCCCTATTGACGTCAA
TGACGGTAAATGGCCCGCCTGGCATTATGCCCAGTACATGACCTTATGGGACTTTCCTACTTGGCAGTAC
ATCTACGTATTAGTCATCGCTATTACCATGGTCGAGGTGAGCCCCACGTTCTGCTTCACTCTCCCCATCT
CCCCCCCCTCCCCACCCCCAATTTTGTATTTATTTATTTTTTAATTATTTTGTGCAGCGATGGGGGCGGG
GGGGGGGGGGGSGCGCGCCAGGCGGGGCGGGGCGGGGCGAGGGGCGGGGCGGGGCGAGGCGGAGAGGTGC
GGCGGCAGCCAATCAGAGCGGCGCGCTCCGAAAGTTTCCTTTTATGGCGAGGCGGCGGCGGCGGCGGCCC
TATAAAAAGCGAAGCGCGCGGCGGGCGGGAGTCGCTGCGCGCTGCCTTCGCCCCGTGCCCCGCTCCGCCG
CCGCCTCGCGCCGCCCGCCCCGGCTCTGACTGACCGCGTTACTCCCACAGGTGAGCGGGCGGGACGGCCC
TTCTCCTCCGGGCTGTAATTAGCGCTTGGTTTAATGACGGCTTGTTTCTTTTCTGTGGCTGCGTGAAAGC
CTTGAGGGGCTCCGGGAGGGCCCTTTGTGCGGGGGGAGCGGCTCGGGGGGTGCGTGCGTGTGTGTGTGCG
TGGGGAGCGCCGCGTGCGGCTCCGCGCTGCCCGGCGGCTGTGAGCGCTGCGGGCGCGGCGCGGGGCTTTG
TGCGCTCCGCAGTGTGCGCGAGGGGAGCGCGGCCGGGGGCGGTGCCCCGCGGTGCGGGGGGGGCTGCGAG
GGGAACAAAGGCTGCGTGCGGGGTGTGTGCGTGGGGGGGTGAGCAGGGGGTGTGGGCGCGTCGGTCGGGC
TGCAACCCCCCCTGCACCCCCCTCCCCGAGTTGCTGAGCACGGCCCGGCTTCGGGTGCGGGGCTCCGTAC
GGGGCGTGGCGCGGGGCTCGCCGTGCCGGGCGGGGGGTGGCGGCAGGTGGGGGTGCCGGGCGGGGCGGGG
CCGCCTCGGGCCGGGGAGGGCTCGGGGGAGGGGCGCGGCGGCCCCCGGAGCGCCGGCGGCTGTCGAGGCG
CGGCGAGCCGCAGCCATTGCCTTTTATGGTAATCGTGCGAGAGGGCGCAGGGACTTCCTTTGTCCCAAAT
CTGTGCGGAGCCGAAATCTGGGAGGCGCCGCCGCACCCCCTCTAGCGGGCGCGGGGCGAAGCGGTGCGGC
GCCGGCAGGAAGGAAATGGGCGGGGAGGGCCTTCGTGCGTCGCCGCGCCGCCGTCCCCTTCTCCCTCTCC
AGCCTCGGGGCTGTCCGCGGGGGGACGGCTGCCTTCGGGGGGGACGGGGCAGGGCGGGGTTCGGCTTCTG
GCGTGTGACCGGCGGCTCTAGAGCCTCTGCTAACCATGTTCATGCCTTCTTCTTTTTCCTACAGCTCCTG
GGCAACGTGCTGGTTATTGTGCTGTCTCATCATTTTGGCAAAGAATTCCTCGAGGGTACCGGGCCCCCCC
TCGAGGTCGAAGCTTGATCATGGTCCGCTTCGGGGACGAGCTGGGCGGCCGCTATGGGGGCGCGGGCGGC
GCGGAGCGGGCCCGGGGCGGCGGGGCCGGCGGGGCTGGCGGCCCGGGCCCCGGGGGGCTGCCGCCGGGCC
AGCGGGTCCTCTACAAACAGTCGATCGCGCAGCGCGCGCGGACCATGGCGCTGTACAACCCCATCCCGGT
CAAGCAGAACTGCTTCACCGTCAACCGCTCGCTCTTCGTCTTCAGCGAGGACAACGTCGTCCGCAAATAC
GCCAAGCGCATCACCGAGTGGCCTCCGTTCGAGTACATGATCCTGGCCACCATCATCGCCAACTGCATCG
TGCTGGCCCTGGAGCAGCACCTCCCTGACGGGGACAAGACGCCTATGTCCGAGCGCCTGGATGACACCGA
GCCCTACTTCATTGGGATCTTCTGCTTCGAGGCGGGGATCAAGATCCTGGCCCTGGGCTTTGTTCTGCAC
AAGGGCTCCTATCTGCGGAACGGCTGGAACGTCATGGACTTCGTGGTAGTCCTCACGGGGATTCTTGCCA
CAGCCGGAACCGACTTCGACCTGCGAACGCTGAGGGCTGTGCGTGTGCTAAGGCCCCTGAAGCTGGTGTC
TGGGATTCCGAGCTTGCAAGTGGTGCTCAAGTCCATCATGAAGGCCATGGTCCCGCTGCTGCAGATCGGG
CTGCTGCTCTTCTTCGCCATCCTCATGTTTGCCATCATCGGCCTCGAGTTCTACATGGGCAAGTTCCACA
AGGCCTGCTTCCCCAACAGCACAGACCCAGATCCCGTGGGTGACTTCCCCTGTGGCAAGGAGGCCCCGGC
CCGGCTCTGTGAGGGAGACACGGAGTGCCGGGAGTACTGGGCCGGACCCAACTTTGGTATCACCAACTTT
GACAACATCCTGTTTGCCATCTTGACCGTGTTCCAGTGCATCACCATGGCGGGCTGGACTGACATCCTCT
ACAATACAAACGATGCAGCCGGCAACACGTGGAACTGGCTCTACTTCATCCCTCTCATCATCATCGGCTC
CTTCTTCATGCTCAACCTGGTGCTGGGTGTGCTCTCAGGAGAGTTTGCTAAGGAGCGCGAGAGAGTGGAG
AACCGCCGCGCCTTCCTGAAGCTCCGGCGGCAGCAGCAGATTGAGCGGGAGCTCAACGGGTACCTGGAGT
GGATCTTCAAGGCTGAGGAAGTCATGCTGGCTGAGGAGGACAGGAACGCAGAGGAGAAGTCCCCTCTGGA
TGCAGTGTTGAAGAGAGCAGCTGCCAAGAAGAGCAGAAGCGACCTGATCCAGGCCGAGGAGGGGGAGGGC
CGGCTCACAGGCCTCTGTGCTCCCGGTTCCCCGTTCGCCCGTGCCAGCCTGAAAAGCGGGAAGACGGAGA
GCTCGTCGTACTTCCGGAGGAAGGAGAAGATGTTCCGCTTCTTCATCCGGCGCATGGTGAAGGCACAGAG
CTTCTACTGGACGGTGCTGTGTGTGGTGGCACTGAACACACTGTGCGTGGCCATGGTGCACTACAACCAG
CCGCAGCGGCTCACCACGGCATTGTACTTTGCAGAGTTTGTTTTCCTGGGTCTCTTCCTCACAGAGATGT
CCCTGAAGATGTATGGCCTGGGGCCCAGGAGCTACTTCCGGTCCTCCTTCAACTGTTTTGACTTTGGGGT
CATCGTGGGCAGTATCTTTGAAGTGGTCTGGGCTGCTTACCCCTACGACGTCCCCGACTACGCCGGCTAC
CCGTACGACGTCCCGGACTACGCCGGCGTCGACGTCAAGCCAGGGACCTCCTTCGGGATCAGTGTTCTGC
GGGCTCTGCGCTTACTGAGAATCTTCAAGGTCACCAAATACTGGAACTCCCTACGGAACCTGGTGGTGTC
TCTGCTCAACTCCATGAAGTCCATCATCAGCCTCCTCTTCCTGCTCTTCCTGTTCATTGTTGTCTTTGCT
CTGCTGGGGATGCAGCTGTTTGGAGGCCAGTTCAACTTTAAAGACGAGACCCCAACGACCAACTTTGACA
CCTTCCCTGCTGCTATCCTCACCGTCTTCCAGATCCTGACCGGAGCGGACTGGAATGCGGTCATGTACCA
CGGGATCGAGTCGCAAGGTGGCGTCAGCAGAGGAATGTTCTCCTCCTTCTACTTCATTGTCCTCACTCTG
TTTGGGAACTACACCCTGCTGAATGTCTTCCTGGCCATTGCTGTGGACAACCTTGCCAATGCTCAGGAGC
TGACCAAGGATGAAGAGGAGATGGAAGAAGCAGCCAATCAGAAACTCGCCTTGCAGAAGGCCAAGGAAGT
GGCTGAAGTCAGCCCCATGTCTGCTGCGAACATCTCCATTGCCGCCAGGCAGCAGAACTCGGCCAAAGCG
CGCTCGGTGTGGGAGCAGCGAGCCAGCCAGCTGCGGCTGCAGAACCTGAGGGCCAGCTGCGAGGCGCTGT
ACAGCGAGATGGACCCCGAGGAGAGGCTGCGCTACGCCACCGCGCGCCACCTGCGGCCCGACGTGAAGAC
GCACCTGGACCGGCCGCTGGTGGTTGAGCCCGGCCGCGACGCTCCGCGGGGCCCCCCGGGGGGGAAGTCC
CGGCCGGATGGCTCGGAGGCCCCCGAGGGTGCGGATCCCCCGCGCAGGCATCACCGGCACCGAGACAAGG
ACAAGGCTCCCGCCACGGTCCCCTCGGCGGGGGAACAGGACAGAGCCGAAGCTCTGAGGGCAGAGGGCGG
GGAGCTGGGGCCCCGCGAGGAGCGGGGGCGGCCACGCCGCAGCCGCAGCAAGGAGGCCCCGGGCGCCCCG
GAGGTGCGCAGCGATCGCGGCCGTGGCCCGTGTCCTGAAGGTGGTCGGCGCCACCACCGGCGCGGGTCAC
CGGAGGAGGCAGCTGAGAGGGAGCCCCGCCGCCACCGCGCGCACCGGCACGGGCCCGACCCGGGCAAGGA
GGGCCCAGCGTCCGGGACCAGGGGCGAGCGGCGCGCACGACACCGCACGGGCCCCCGGGCGTGCCCCCGG
GAGGCTGAGAGCAGCGAGGAGCCTGCGCGGCGGCACCGGGCTCGGCACAAGGCGCCGCCCACCCAGGAGA
CCGCGGAGAAGGACAAGGAGGCTGCCGAGAAGGGGGGCGAGGCCACGGAGGCCGAGAAGGACAAGGAGGC
TCGGAACCACCAGCCCAAGGAGCTGCCCTGTGACCTGGAGGCCATCGGCATGCTGGGAGTGGGCGCTGTG
CATACGCTGCCCAGCACCTGTCTGCAGAAGGTGGAGGAGCAGCCAGAGGATGCGGACAACCAGCGGAACG
TCACCCGCATGGGTAGTCAGCCCCCGGACACCAGCACCACTGTGCACATTCCTGTGACGCTGACCGGCCC
CCCCGGGGAGACCACGGTAGTGCCCAGTGGAAACGTGGACCTGGAAAGTCAAGCAGAGGGGAAGAAGGAG
GTGGAAACCAGCGATGTGATGAGGAGCGGCCCTCGGCCCATTGTCCCGTACAGTTCCATGTTCTGTTTAA
GCCCAACCAACCTGCTGCGCCGCTGCTGCCACTACATTGTGACCATGCGATACTTCGAGATGGTCATCCT
CGTGGTCATCGCCCTGAGCAGCATCGCCCTGGCTGCCGAGGACCCCGTGAGAACAGACTCTCCCAGGAAT
AATGCTCTGAAGTACATGGACTACATCTTCACAGGCGTCTTCACCTTCGAGATGGTGATAAAGATGATCG
ATTTGGGACTGCTGCTACACCCTGGAGCCTATTTCCGGGATCTGTGGAACATTCTGGACTTCATTGTGGT
CAGTGGGGCCCTGGTGGCATTTGCTTTCTCAGGATCCAAAGGGAAAGACATCAGCACCATCAAATCCCTG
AGAGTCCTGCGTGTGCTGCGGCCACTCAAGACCATCAAGCGGCTGCCCAAGCTCAAGGCCGTGTTTGACT
GTGTGGTGAACTCACTGAAAAACGTCCTCAACATCCTGATCGTCTACATGCTCTTCATGTTCATCTTTGC
CGTCATTGCCGTGCAGCTCTTCAAAGGGAAGTTCTTCTACTGCACGGACGAATCCAAGGAGCTGGAGCGT
GACTGCAGGGGTCAGTATTTGGATTATGAGAAGGAGGAAGTGGAAGCTCAACCGAGGCAGTGGAAGAAAT
ATGACTTCCACTATGACAACGTGCTCTGGGCTCTGCTAACGCTCTTCACGGTGTCCACAGGGGCAGGGTG
GCCCATGGTGCTGAAACACTCTGTGGATGCCACCTACGAGGAGCAGGGCCCGAGCCCCGGGTACCGCATG
GAGCTCTCCATCTTCTACGTGGTCTACTTTGTGGTCTTTCCCTTCTTCTTTGTCAACATCTTCGTGGCCT
TGATCATCATCACCTTCCAGGAGCAGGGGGACAAGGTGATGTCCGAGTGCAGCCTGGAGAAGAACGAGAG
GGCTTGCATCGACTTTGCCATCAGCGCCAGACCCCTGACGCGGTACATGCCCCAGAACAAGCAGTCGTTC
CAGTATAAGACGTGGACGTTCGTGGTGTCCCCACCTTTTGAGTACTTCATCATGGCTATGATCGCCCTCA
ACACTGTGGTGCTGATGATGAAGTTCTACGATGCGCCGTACGAGTATGAGCTAATGCTGAAATGCCTGAA
CATCGTGTTCACGTCCATGTTCTCCATGGAGTGTGTGCTGAAGATCATCGCCTTCGGGGTGCTGAACTAT
TTCAGAGATGCCTGGAATGTCTTTGACTTTGTCACGGTGTTGGGAAGTATTACTGATATTTTGGTAACAG
AGATTGCGAACAACTTCATCAACCTCAGCTTCCTGCGCCTGTTCCGGGCCGCGCGGCTCATCAAGCTGCT
GCGCCAGGGCTACACCATCCGCATCCTGCTTTGGACCTTCGTGCAGTCCTTCAAGGCGCTGCCCTACGTG
TGTCTCCTCATCGCCATGCTCTTCTTCATCTACGCCATCATTGGCATGCAGGTTTTTGGGAACATCGCCC
TGGACGATGACACCAGCATCAACAGGCACAATAACTTCCGGACGTTTCTGCAGGCCTTGATGTTGCTGTT
CAGGAGCGCCACGGGGGCGGCCTGGCACGAGATAATGCTGTCGTGCCTCAGCAGCCGGGCCTGCGACGAG
CACTCCAATGCCAGCGAGTGCGGCAGCGACTTTGCCTACTTTTACTTCGTCTCCTTCATCTTCCTCTGCT
CCTTTCTGATGTTGAACCTCTTTGTGGCTGTGATCATGGACAATTTTGAGTACCTTACACGGGACTCTTC
CATCTTAGGGCCTCACCACCTGGATGAGTTCATCCGGGTCTGGGCTGAATACGACCCGGCCGCGTGTGGG
CGCATCAGTTACAGTGACATGTTTGAGATGCTGAAGCACATGTCCCCACCCCTGGGGCTGGGGAAGAAGT
GCCCTGCTCGAGTCGCGTACAAGCGCCTGGTCCGCATGAACATGCCCATCTCCAGTGAGGACATGACGGT
GCACTTCACATCCACGCTGATGGCTCTCATTCGGACAGCGCTGGACATCAAGCTGGCACCAGCTGGGACC
AAGCAGCACCAGTGCGACGCAGAGCTGAGGAAGGAGATTTCCTGTGTGTGGGCCAATCTGCCCCAGAAGA
CCCTGGACTTACTGGTACCACCCCATAAGCCTGACGAGATGACGGTGGGCAAAGTCTATGCAGCTCTGAT
GATCTTCGACTTCTACAAACAGAACAAAACCAGCAGAGACCAGACTCAGCAAGCCCCCGGAGGCCTGTCC
CAGCTGGGCCCCGTGTCCCTGTTCCACCCGCTGAAGGCCACGCTGGAGCAGACTCAGCCGGCGCTGCGTG
GAGCCCGGGCTTTCCTGCGGCAGAAGAGTTCTGCCTCCCTGAGCAACGGCGGGGCCGTACAAACCCAGGA
GAGCGGCATCAAGGAATCGGTTTCTTGGGGCACTCAGAGGACCCAGGATGTGCTTTGCGAGGCCAGGGCA
CCCCTGGAGCGGGGCCACTCAGCTGAGATCCCAGTCGGGCAGCCTGGGACACTGGCTGTAGATGTCCAGA
TGCAGAACATGACTCTGAGTGGCCCTGACGCCGAGCCGCAGCCAGGGCTGGAGAGCCAGGGCCGAGCCGC
CTCCATGCCCCGCCTGGCCGCAGAAACACAGCCCGCGCCTGACGCCAGCCCCATGAAGCGCTCCATCTCC
ACGCTGGCCCCGCGCCCCCACACGGCCCGGCTCGGCAGCACCGCGCTGGACCGCCCAGCCCCCAGCCAGG
CCCCGCACCATCACCACCACCGCTGCCACCGCCGCAGGGACAGGAAGCAGCGGTCCCTGGAGAAGGGTCC
CAGCCTGTCTGCTGACACAGATGGGGCCCCCGACAGCACGGTGGGGCCAGGACTGCCCACGGGGGAGGGC
CCCCCCGGCTGCAGGCGGGAGCGGGAGCGCAGGCAGGAGCGGGGCCGGTCCCAGGAGCGGAGGCAGCCCT
CGTCCTCCTCCTCGGAGAAGCATCGCTTCTACTCCTGTGACCGCTTCGGGGGCCGCGAACCCCCACAGCC
CAAGCCCTCCCTCAGTAGTCACCCCACGTCGCCGACGGCCGGGCAGGAGCCGGGACCCCACCCGCAGGGG
AGTGGTTCGGTTCACGGGAGCCCCCTGCTGTCCACATCTGGTGCTAGCACCCCGGGCCGGGGGCGGAGGC
AGCTCCCCCAGACCCCCTTGACCCCCCGCCCCAGCGTCACCTACAAGACGGCCAACTCCTCGCCTGTCCA
CTTCGCCGGGGCACCGAGCGGCCTCCCCGCCTTCTCCCCCGGCCGGCTCAGCCGGGGCCTCTCAGAACAC
AACGCCCTGCTGCAGAGGGACCCGCTCAGCCGGCCCCTGGCGCCCGGCTCGCGCATCGGCTCCGACCCCT
ACCTGGGGCAGCGGCTGGACAGCGAGGCGCCCGCCCGTGCCCTGCCCGAGGACGCGCCCGCCTTTGAGGA
GACCGCGGCCAGCAACTCGGGCCGCTCCTCCCGGACCTCGTACGTGTCCTCACTGACCTCGCAGCCCCCG
CCGCTGCGCCGCGTGCCCAACGGCTACCACTGCACTCTGGGGCTGGGCGGGGGCGGCCGGGCGCGGCGCG
GCTGCCACCACCCCGACCGCGACCGCCGGTGCTAGACTAGTTCTAGCAAGCTTCGACGAATTCGCATGCG
GCCGCTAGCTCGAGGTACCGATATCGAGCTCAATTCACTCCTCAGGTGCAGGCTGCCTATCAGAAGGTGG
TGGCTGGTGTGGCCAATGCCCTGGCTCACAAATACCACTGAGATCTTTTTCCCTCTGCCAAAAATTATGG
GGACATCATGAAGCCCCTTGAGCATCTGACTTCTGGCTAATAAAGGAAATTTATTTTCATTGCAATAGTG
TGTTGGAATTTTTTGTGTCTCTCACTCGGAAGGACATATGGGAGGGCAAATCATTTAAAACATCAGAATG
AGTATTTGGTTTAGAGTTTGGCAACATATGCCCATATGCTGGCTGCCATGAACAAAGGTTGGCTATAAAG
AGGTCATCAGTATATGAAACAGCCCCCTGCTGTCCATTCCTTATTCCATAGAAAAGCCTTGACTTGAGGT
TAGATTTTTTTTATATTTTGTTTTGTGTTATTTTTTTCTTTAACATCCCTAAAATTTTCCTTACATGTTT
TACTAGCCAGATTTTTCCTCCTCTCCTGACTACTCCCAGTCATAGCTGTCCCTCTTCTCTTATGGAGATC
CCTCGACCTGCAGCCCAAGCTTGGCGTAATCATGGTCATAGCTGTTTCCTGTGTGAAATTGTTATCCGCT
CACAATTCCACACAACATACGAGCCGGAAGCATAAAGTGTAAAGCCTGGGGTGCCTAATGAGTGAGCTAA
CTCACATTAATTGCGTTGCGCTCACTGCCCGCTTTCCAGTCGGGAAACCTGTCGTGCCAGCGGATCCGCA
TCTCAATTAGTCAGCAACCATAGTCCCGCCCCTAACTCCGCCCATCCCGCCCCTAACTCCGCCCAGTTCC
GCCCATTCTCCGCCCCATGGCTGACTAATTTTTTTTATTTATGCAGAGGCCGAGGCCGCCTCGGCCTCTG
AGCTATTCCAGAAGTAGTGAGGAGGCTTTTTTGGAGGCCTAGGCTTTTGCAAAAAGCTAACTTGTTTATT
GCAGCTTATAATGGTTACAAATAAAGCAATAGCATCACAAATTTCACAAATAAAGCATTTTTTTCACTGC
ATTCTAGTTGTGGTTTGTCCAAACTCATCAATGTATCTTATCATGTCTGGATCCGCTGCATTAATGAATC
GGCCAACGCGCGGGGAGAGGCGGTTTGCGTATTGGGCGCTCTTCCGCTTCCTCGCTCACTGACTCGCTGC
GCTCGGTCGTTCGGCTGCGGCGAGCGGTATCAGCTCACTCAAAGGCGGTAATACGGTTATCCACAGAATC
AGGGGATAACGCAGGAAAGAACATGTGAGCAAAAGGCCAGCAAAAGGCCAGGAACCGTAAAAAGGCCGCG
TTGCTGGCGTTTTTCCATAGGCTCCGCCCCCCTGACGAGCATCACAAAAATCGACGCTCAAGTCAGAGGT
GGCGAAACCCGACAGGACTATAAAGATACCAGGCGTTTCCCCCTGGAAGCTCCCTCGTGCGCTCTCCTGT
TCCGACCCTGCCGCTTACCGGATACCTGTCCGCCTTTCTCCCTTCGGGAAGCGTGGCGCTTTCTCATAGC
TCACGCTGTAGGTATCTCAGTTCGGTGTAGGTCGTTCGCTCCAAGCTGGGCTGTGTGCACGAACCCCCCG
TTCAGCCCGACCGCTGCGCCTTATCCGGTAACTATCGTCTTGAGTCCAACCCGGTAAGACACGACTTATC
GCCACTGGCAGCAGCCACTGGTAACAGGATTAGCAGAGCGAGGTATGTAGGCGGTGCTACAGAGTTCTTG
AAGTGGTGGCCTAACTACGGCTACACTAGAAGAACAGTATTTGGTATCTGCGCTCTGCTGAAGCCAGTTA
CCTTCGGAAAAAGAGTTGGTAGCTCTTGATCCGGCAAACAAACCACCGCTGGTAGCGGTGGTTTTTTTGT
TTGCAAGCAGCAGATTACGCGCAGAAAAAAAGGATCTCAAGAAGATCCTTTGATCTTTTCTACGGGGTCT
GACGCTCAGTGGAACGAAAACTCACGTTAAGGGATTTTGGTCATGAGATTATCAAAAAGGATCTTCACCT
AGATCCTTTTAAATTAAAAATGAAGTTTTAAATCAATCTAAAGTATATATGAGTAAACTTGGTCTGACAG
TTACCAATGCTTAATCAGTGAGGCACCTATCTCAGCGATCTGTCTATTTCGTTCATCCATAGTTGCCTGA
CTCCCCGTCGTGTAGATAACTACGATACGGGAGGGCTTACCATCTGGCCCCAGTGCTGCAATGATACCGC
GAGACCCACGCTCACCGGCTCCAGATTTATCAGCAATAAACCAGCCAGCCGGAAGGGCCGAGCGCAGAAG
TGGTCCTGCAACTTTATCCGCCTCCATCCAGTCTATTAATTGTTGCCGGGAAGCTAGAGTAAGTAGTTCG
CCAGTTAATAGTTTGCGCAACGTTGTTGCCATTGCTACAGGCATCGTGGTGTCACGCTCGTCGTTTGGTA
TGGCTTCATTCAGCTCCGGTTCCCAACGATCAAGGCGAGTTACATGATCCCCCATGTTGTGCAAAAAAGC
GGTTAGCTCCTTCGGTCCTCCGATCGTTGTCAGAAGTAAGTTGGCCGCAGTGTTATCACTCATGGTTATG
GCAGCACTGCATAATTCTCTTACTGTCATGCCATCCGTAAGATGCTTTTCTGTGACTGGTGAGTACTCAA
CCAAGTCATTCTGAGAATAGTGTATGCGGCGACCGAGTTGCTCTTGCCCGGCGTCAATACGGGATAATAC
CGCGCCACATAGCAGAACTTTAAAAGTGCTCATCATTGGAAAACGTTCTTCGGGGCGAAAACTCTCAAGG
ATCTTACCGCTGTTGAGATCCAGTTCGATGTAACCCACTCGTGCACCCAACTGATCTTCAGCATCTTTTA
CTTTCACCAGCGTTTCTGGGTGAGCAAAAACAGGAAGGCAAAATGCCGCAAAAAAGGGAATAAGGGCGAC
ACGGAAATGTTGAATACTCATACTCTTCCTTTTTCAATATTATTGAAGCATTTATCAGGGTTATTGTCTC
ATGAGCGGATACATATTTGAATGTATTTAGAAAAATAAACAAATAGGGGTTCCGCGCACATTTCCCCGAA
AAGTGCCACCTGGGTC
